Addgene plasmid #89174: pALPS-ZsGreen-miR-146a
Purpose: encodes human/murine miR-146a and ZsGreen1
Depositing lab: Hilary Sheppard. Depositing organization: University of Auckland.
Backbone
  Vector backbone: pALPS-Puro aka pAPM
  Backbone manufacturer: Silvia Monticelli, Institute for Research in Biomedicine, Bellinzona, Switzerland
  Modifications to backbone: Puromycin cassette was removed and replaced with ZsGreen1
  Vector type: Lentiviral
  Selectable markers: ZsGreen1
Growth in bacteria
  Bacterial resistance: Ampicillin, 100 μg/mL
  Growth temperature: 37°C
  Growth strain: NEB Stable
  Copy number: Unknown
Gene/Insert
  Cloning method: Unknown
  Sequencing primers: 5′ -; 3′ -
Terms and licenses: Academic/Nonprofit Terms; Industry Terms: Not Available to Industry
How to cite: pALPS-ZsGreen-miR-146a was a gift from Hilary Sheppard (Addgene plasmid # 89174 ; http://n2t.net/addgene:89174 ; RRID:Addgene_89174)
