[The description below was written by a language model from this plasmid's Addgene catalogue record and pLannotate feature annotations shown in this document.]
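Description:
pALPS-ZsGreen-miR-146a is an HIV-1-based lentiviral transfer plasmid of about 7.7 kb, derived from the pALPS-Puro (pAPM) backbone by removing the puromycin cassette and replacing it with the green fluorescent protein ZsGreen1. It is maintained in E. coli through a high-copy ColE1/pUC-type origin and an ampicillin resistance gene (bla) with its own promoter. A fragment of the pBR322 bom region is also annotated. There is no drug marker for mammalian cells, so transduced cells are identified or sorted by ZsGreen1 fluorescence.

The viral genome lies on the reverse strand of the sequenced record. A CMV enhancer/promoter sits directly upstream of a truncated 5' LTR, an arrangement that typically drives genomic RNA production in packaging cells. An SV40 enhancer/early promoter is annotated just beyond it, though the record does not state its role. Next come the Ψ packaging signal with a partial gag sequence, the RRE for Rev-dependent nuclear export, and the cPPT/CTS. The internal expression cassette uses the spleen focus-forming virus (SFFV) LTR promoter to drive mammalian codon-optimised ZsGreen1. The mir-146 hairpin, described as human/murine miR-146a, is placed downstream of the reporter and upstream of the WPRE. This layout suggests that reporter and microRNA precursor are produced from a single SFFV-driven transcript, so that green fluorescence marks cells expressing the miRNA. A nef fragment and a second truncated LTR close the vector; the record does not say whether this LTR is self-inactivating.

The construct is suited to producing lentiviral particles for stable overexpression of miR-146a in mammalian cells. The specific experimental application is not given.
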