Features (pLannotate 1.2.2; 19 found; start..end, strand, type, name):
    384..436     +  misc_feature   bom (fragment): basis of mobility region from pBR322
    495..599     +  promoter       AmpR promoter: bla
    600..1460    +  CDS            AmpR: β-lactamase; bla; confers resistance to ampicillin, carbenicillin, and related antibiotics
   1631..2219    +  rep_origin     ori: high-copy-number ColE1/pMB1/pBR322/pUC origin of replication
   2290..2470    -  LTR            5' LTR (truncated): truncated 5' long terminal repeat (LTR) from HIV-1
   2477..2977    -  CDS            nef (fragment): NEF_HV1LA - Experimental evidence at protein level: Swiss-Prot protein existence level 1. Extracellular Nef protein targets CD4(+) T-lymphocytes for apoptosis by interacting with CXCR4 surface receptors. From Human immunodeficiency virus type 1 group M subtype B (isolate Lai) (HIV-1).
   2988..3576    -  misc_feature   WPRE: woodchuck hepatitis virus posttranscriptional regulatory element
   3753..3839    -  ncRNA          mir-146: Accession: RF00691 - microRNA mir-146
   4021..4714    -  CDS            ZsGreen1 (fragment): Zoanthus green fluorescent protein mammalian codon-optimized
   4729..5136    -  promoter       SFFV promoter: spleen focus-forming virus long terminal repeat (LTR) promoter
   5273..5390    -  misc_feature   cPPT/CTS: central polypurine tract and central termination sequence of HIV-1
   5440..5540    -  CDS            Rev (fragment): human immunodeficiency virus 1 (HIV-1) Rev protein; rev; enhances nuclear export of unspliced and incompletely spliced viral mRNAs
   5917..6150    -  misc_feature   RRE: The Rev response element (RRE) of HIV-1 allows for Rev-dependent mRNA export from the nucleus to the cytoplasm.
   6325..6663    -  CDS            HIV-1 gag (fragment): gag protein from human immunodeficiency virus 1; gag
   6647..6772    -  misc_feature   HIV-1 Ψ: packaging signal of human immunodeficiency virus type 1
   6819..6999    -  LTR            5' LTR (truncated): truncated 5' long terminal repeat (LTR) from HIV-1
   7017..7216    -  promoter       CMV promoter: human cytomegalovirus (CMV) immediate early promoter
   7217..7596    -  enhancer       CMV enhancer: human cytomegalovirus immediate early enhancer
   7608..222     -  promoter       SV40 promoter (across the origin): SV40 enhancer and early promoter
>Addgene plasmid #89174 | pALPS-ZsGreen-miR-146a | addgene full sequence | sequence record 176064 | Addgene NGS Result
GGGCGGAGAATGGGCGGAACTGGGCGGAGTTAGGGGCGGGATGGGCGGAGTTAGGGGCGGGACTATGGTT
GCTGACTAATTGAGATGCATGCTTTGCATACTTCTGCCTGCTGGGGAGCCTGGGGACTTTCCACACCTGG
TTGCTGACTAATTGAGATGCATGCTTTGCATACTTCTGCCTGCTGGGGAGCCTGGGGACTTTCCACACCC
TAACTGACACACATTCCACAGCGCGTATATCTGGCCCGTACATCGCGAAGCAGCGCAAAACGCCTAACCC
TAAGCAGATTCTTCATGCAATTGTCGGTCAAGCCTTGCCTTGTTGTAGCTTAAATTTTGCTCGCGCACTA
CTCAGCGACCTCCAACACACAAGCAGGGAGCAGATACTGGCTTAACTATGCGGCATCAGAGCAGATTGTA
CTGAGAGTGCACCATAGGGGATCGGGAGATCTCCCGATCCGTCGACGTCAGGTGGCACTTTTCGGGGAAA
TGTGCGCGGAACCCCTATTTGTTTATTTTTCTAAATACATTCAAATATGTATCCGCTCATGAGACAATAA
CCCTGATAAATGCTTCAATAATATTGAAAAAGGAAGAGTATGAGTATTCAACATTTCCGTGTCGCCCTTA
TTCCCTTTTTTGCGGCATTTTGCCTTCCTGTTTTTGCTCACCCAGAAACGCTGGTGAAAGTAAAAGATGC
TGAAGATCAGTTGGGTGCACGAGTGGGTTACATCGAACTGGATCTCAACAGCGGTAAGATCCTTGAGAGT
TTTCGCCCCGAAGAACGTTTTCCAATGATGAGCACTTTTAAAGTTCTGCTATGTGGCGCGGTATTATCCC
GTATTGACGCCGGGCAAGAGCAACTCGGTCGCCGCATACACTATTCTCAGAATGACTTGGTTGAGTACTC
ACCAGTCACAGAAAAGCATCTTACGGATGGCATGACAGTAAGAGAATTATGCAGTGCTGCCATAACCATG
AGTGATAACACTGCGGCCAACTTACTTCTGACAACGATCGGAGGACCGAAGGAGCTAACCGCTTTTTTGC
ACAACATGGGGGATCATGTAACTCGCCTTGATCGTTGGGAACCGGAGCTGAATGAAGCCATACCAAACGA
CGAGCGTGACACCACGATGCCTGTAGCAATGGCAACAACGTTGCGCAAACTATTAACTGGCGAACTACTT
ACTCTAGCTTCCCGGCAACAATTAATAGACTGGATGGAGGCGGATAAAGTTGCAGGACCACTTCTGCGCT
CGGCCCTTCCGGCTGGCTGGTTTATTGCTGATAAATCTGGAGCCGGTGAGCGTGGGTCTCGCGGTATCAT
TGCAGCACTGGGGCCAGATGGTAAGCCCTCCCGTATCGTAGTTATCTACACGACGGGGAGTCAGGCAACT
ATGGATGAACGAAATAGACAGATCGCTGAGATAGGTGCCTCACTGATTAAGCATTGGTAACTGTCAGACC
AAGTTTACTCATATATACTTTAGATTGATTTAAAACTTCATTTTTAATTTAAAAGGATCTAGGTGAAGAT
CCTTTTTGATAATCTCATGACCAAAATCCCTTAACGTGAGTTTTCGTTCCACTGAGCGTCAGACCCCGTA
GAAAAGATCAAAGGATCTTCTTGAGATCCTTTTTTTCTGCGCGTAATCTGCTGCTTGCAAACAAAAAAAC
CACCGCTACCAGCGGTGGTTTGTTTGCCGGATCAAGAGCTACCAACTCTTTTTCCGAAGGTAACTGGCTT
CAGCAGAGCGCAGATACCAAATACTGTTCTTCTAGTGTAGCCGTAGTTAGGCCACCACTTCAAGAACTCT
GTAGCACCGCCTACATACCTCGCTCTGCTAATCCTGTTACCAGTGGCTGCTGCCAGTGGCGATAAGTCGT
GTCTTACCGGGTTGGACTCAAGACGATAGTTACCGGATAAGGCGCAGCGGTCGGGCTGAACGGGGGGTTC
GTGCACACAGCCCAGCTTGGAGCGAACGACCTACACCGAACTGAGATACCTACAGCGTGAGCTATGAGAA
AGCGCCACGCTTCCCGAAGGGAGAAAGGCGGACAGGTATCCGGTAAGCGGCAGGGTCGGAACAGGAGAGC
GCACGAGGGAGCTTCCAGGGGGAAACGCCTGGTATCTTTATAGTCCTGTCGGGTTTCGCCACCTCTGACT
TGAGCGTCGATTTTTGTGATGCTCGTCAGGGGGGCGGAGCCTATGGAAAAACGCCAGCAACGCGGCCTTT
TTACGGTTCCTGGCCTTTTGCTGGCCTTTTGCTCACATGAAACGGGCCCTGCTAGAGATTTTCCACACTG
ACTAAAAGGGTCTGAGGGATCTCTAGTTACCAGAGTCACACAACAGACGGGCACACACTACTTGAAGCAC
TCAAGGCAAGCTTTATTGAGGCTTAAGCAGTGGGTTCCCTAGTTAGCCAGAGAGCTCCCAGGCTCAGATC
TGGTCTAACCAGAGAGACCCAGTACAGTCCGGATGCAGCTCTCGGGCCATGTGATGAAATGCTAGGCGGC
TGTCAAACCTCCACTCTAATACTTCTCTCTCCGGGTCATCCATCCCATGCAGGCTCACAGGGTGTAACAA
GCGGGTGTTCTCTCCTTCATTGGCTTCTTCTACCTTCTCTTGCTCAACTGGTACTAGCTTGTAGCACCAT
CCAAAGGTCAGTGGATATCTGATCCCTGGCCCTGGTGTGTAGTTCTGCCAATCAGGGAAGTAGCCTTGTG
TGTGGTAGATCCACAGATCAAGGATATCTTGTCTTCGTTGGGAGTGAATTAGCCCTTCCAGTCCCCCCTT
TTCTTTTAAAAAGTGGCTAAGATCTACAGCTGCCTTGTAAGTCATTGGTCTTAAAGGTACCTGAGGTGTG
ACTGGAAAACCCACCTCCTCCTCCTCTTGTGCTTCTAGCCAGGCACAATCAGCATTGGTAGCTGCTGTAT
TGCTACTTGTGATTGCTCCATGTTTTTCTAGGTCTCGACGCGATTAAGCGGGGAGGCGGCCCAAAGGGAG
ATCCGACTCGTCTGAGGGCGAAGGCGAAGACGCGGAAGAGGCCGCAGAGCCGGCAGCAGGCCGCGGGAAG
GAAGGTCCGCTGGATTGAGGGCCGAAGGGACGTAGCAGAAGGACGTCCCGCGCAGAATCCAGGTGGCAAC
ACAGGCGAGCAGCCATGGAAAGGACGTCAGCTTCCCCGACAACACCACGGAATTGTCAGTGCCCAACAGC
CGAGCCCCTGTCCAGCAGCGGGCAAGGCAGGCGGCGATGAGTTCCGCCGTGGCAATAGGGAGGGGGAAAG
CGAAAGTCCCGGAAAGGAGCTGACAGGTGGTGGCAATGCCCCAACCAGTGGGGGTTGCGTCAGCAAACAC
AGTGCACACCACGCCACGTTGCCTGACAACGGGCCACAACTCCTCATAAAGAGACAGCAACCAGGATTTA
TACAAGGAGGAGAAAATGAAAGCCATACGGGAAGCAATAGCATGATACAAAGGCATTAAAGCAGCGTATC
CACATAGCGTAAAAGGAGCAACATAGTTAAGAATACCAGTCAATCTTTCACAAATTTTGTAATCCAGAGG
TTGATTAGCGATCGCGGCCCCAGGGGCCACCGGTATCGATACGCGTCACATCAATCCAACATGACTCCCT
CCGGTGCCAGCAGTTCCACGCTTCACCCCACTCTCTCCACTCTTCAAGTTCCTTGGCAGACTATGAAGGC
CTTCAGAGTTTGTTCCAACCAGTGTTCTTCAGGTCCGTGATGACAGAGCTATCCCAGCTGAAGAACTGAA
TTTCACAGGTCTGACATTGATATAACCCATGGAATTCAGTTCTCAGAGCTGGGGATACACACAGACTCTC
CAGATGAGGCCTTCCTCCCAGGCCAGATCCTGCCAGCCCTGTAAAAACACAAGAGAAATCTCTGATAAAT
CCAAAAGCACGGCCTCTGCAGACTGGACACTCTTGATGCATAAGGATCTGGGACACAAGATAGGCAAGTT
CATAAGCAATCATTAAACATGCGGCCGCTTAGGGCAAGGCGGAGCCGGAGGCGATGGCGTGCTCGGTCAG
GTGCCACTTCTGGTTCTTGGCGTCGCTGCGGTCCTCGCGGGTCAGCTTGTGCTGGATGAAGTGCCAGTCG
GGCATCTTGCGGGGCACGGACTTGGCCTTGTACACGGTGTCGAACTGGCAGCGCAAGCGGCCACCGTCCT
TCAGCAGCAGGTACATGCTCACGTCGCCCTTCAAGATGCCCTGCTTGGGCACGGGGATGATCTTCTCGCA
GGAGGGCTCCCAGTTGTCGGTCATCTTCTTCATCACGGGGCCGTCGGCGGGGAAGTTCACGCCGTAGAAC
TTGGACTCGTGGTACATGCAGTTCTCCTCCACGCTCACGGTGATGTCGGCGTTGCAGATGCACACGGCGC
CGTCCTCGAACAGGAAGGAGCGGTCCCAGGTGTAGCCGGCGGGGCAGGAGTTCTTGAAGTAGTCGACGAT
GTCCTGGGGGTACTCGGTGAACACGCGGTTGCCGTACATGAAGGCGGCGGACAAGATGTCCTCGGCGAAG
GGCAAGGGGCCGCCCTCCACCACGCACAGGTTGATGGCCTGCTTGCCCTTGAAGGGGTAGCCGATGCCCT
CGCCGGTGATCACGAACTTGTGGCCGTCCACGCAGCCCTCCATGCGGTACTTCATGGTCATCTCCTTGGT
CAGGCCGTGCTTGGACTGGGCCATGGTGGCTCTAGACCCCCGGGCGACTCAGTCTGTCGGAGGACTGGCG
CGCCGAGTGAGGGGTTGTGAGCTCTTTTATAGAGCTCGGGAAGCAGAAGCGCGCGAACAGAAGCGAGAAG
CAGGCTGATTGGTTAATTCAAATAAGGCGCAGGGTCATTTCAGGTCCTTGGGGGAGCCTGGAAACATCTG
ATGGGTCTTAAGAAACTGCTGAGGGTTGGGCCATATCTGGGGACCATCTGTTCTTGGCCTCGGGCCGGGG
CCGAAACTGCGGTGACCATCTGTTCTTGGCCCCGGGCCGGGGCCGAAACTGCTCACCGCAGATATCCTGT
TTGGCCCAACGTTAGCTATTTTCATGTACCCGCCCTTGATCTGAACTTCTCTATTCTTGGTTTGGTATTT
TTCCATGCCTTGCAAAATGGCGTTACTGCAGCTAGCTTGCCAAACCTACAGGTGGGGTCTTTCATTCCCC
CCTTTTTCTGGAGACTAAATAAAATCTTTTATTTTATCGGGGCTGCAGTTAATTAACCAAACTGGATCTC
TGCTGTCCCTGTAATAAACCCGAAAATTTTGAATTTTTGTAATTTGTTTTTGTAATTCTTTAGTTTGTAT
GTCTGTTGCTATTATGTCTACTATTCTTTCCCCTGCACTGTACCCCCCAATCCCCCCTTTTCTTTTAAAA
TTGTGGATGAATACTGCCATTTGTCTGCAGAATTGGCGCACGCAGTGCCGATCCGTTCACTAATCGAATG
GATCTGTCTCTGTCTCTCTCTCCACCTTCTTCTTCTATTCCTTCGGGCCTGTCGGGTCCCCTCGGGGTTG
GGAGGTGGGTCTGAAACGATAATGGTGAATATCCCTGCCTAACTCTATTCACTATAGAAAGTACAGCAAA
AACTATTCTTAAACCTACCAAGCCTCCTACTATCATTATGAATAATTTTATATACCACAGCCAATTTGTT
ATGTTAAACCAATTCCACAAACTTGCCCATTTATCTAATTCCAATAATTCTTGTTCATTCTTTTCTTGCT
GGTTTTGCGATTCTTCAATTAAGGAGTGTATTAAGCTTGTGTAATTGTTAATTTCTCTGTCCCACTCCAT
CCAGGTCGTGTGATTCCAAATCTGTTCCAGAGATTTATTACTCCAACTAGCATTCCAAGGCACAGCAGTG
GTGCAAATGAGTTTTCCAGAGCAACCCCAAATCCCCAGGAGCTGTTGATCCTTTAGGTATCTTTCCACAG
CCAGGATTCTTGCCTGGAGCTGCTTGATGCCCCAGACTGTGAGTTGCAACAGATGCTGTTGCGCCTCAAT
AGCCCTCAGCAAATTGTTCTGCTGCTGCACTATACCAGACAATAATTGTCTGGCCTGTACCGTCAGCGTC
ATTGACGCTGCGCCCATAGTGCTTCCTGCTGCTCCCAAGAACCCAAGGAACAAAGCTCCTATTCCCACTG
CTCTTTTTTCTCTCTGCACCACTCTTCTCTTTGCCTTGGTGGGTGCTACTCCTAATGGTTCAATTTTTAC
TACTTTATATTTATATAATTCACTTCTCCAATTGTCCCTCATATCTCCTCCTCCAGGTCTGAAGATCAGC
GGCCGGCCGCTTGCTGTGCGGTGGTCTTACTTTTGTTTTGCTCTTCCTCTATCTTGTCTAAAGCTTCCTT
GGTGTCTTTTATCTCTATCCTTTGATGCACACAATAGAGGGTTGCTACTGTATTATATAATGATCTAAGT
TCTTCTGATCCTGTCTGAAGGGATGGTTGTAGCTGTCCCAGTATTTGTCTACAGCCTTCTGATGTTTCTA
ACAGGCCAGGATTAACTGCGAATCGTTCTAGCTCCCTGCTTGCCCATACTATATGTTTTAATTTATATTT
TTTCTTTCCCCCTGGCCTTAACCGAATTTTTTCCCATCGCGATCTAATTCTCCCCCGCTTAATACTGACG
CTCTCGCACCCATCTCTCTCCTTCTAGCCTCCGCTAGTCAAAATTTTTGGCGTACTCACCAGTCGCCGCC
CCTCGCCTCTTGCCGTGCGCGCTTCAGCAAGCCGAGTCCTGCGTCGAGAGAGCTCCTCTGGTTTCCCTTT
CGCTTTCAAGTCCCTGTTCGGGCGCCACTGCTAGAGATTTTCCACACTGACTAAAAGGGTCTGAGGGATC
TCTAGTTACCAGAGTCACACAACAGACGGGCACACACTACTTGAAGCACTCAAGGCAAGCTTTATTGAGG
CTTAAGCAGTGGGTTCCCTAGTTAGCCAGAGAGCTCCCAGGCTCAGATCTGGTCTAACCAGAGAGACCCA
GTACAGGCAAAACGCGCTGCTTATATAGACCTCCCACCGTACACGCCTACCGCCCATTTGCGTCAATGGG
GCGGAGTTGTTACGACATTTTGGAAAGTCCCGTTGATTTTGGTGCCAAAACAAACTCCCATTGACGTCAA
TGGGGTGGAGACTTGGAAATCCCCGTGAGTCAAACCGCTATCCACGCCCATTGATGTACTGCCAAAACCG
CATCACCATGGTAATAGCGATGACTAATACGTAGATGTACTGCCAAGTAGGAAAGTCCCATAAGGTCATG
TACTGGGCATAATGCCAGGCGGGCCATTTACCGTCATTGACGTCAATAGGGGGCGTACTTGGCATATGAT
ACACTTGATGTACTGCCAAGTGGGCAGTTTACCGTAAATACTCCACCCATTGACGTCAATGGAAAGTCCC
TATTGGCGTTACTATGGGAACATACGTCATTATTGACGTCAATGGGCGGGGGTCGTTGGGCGGTCAGCCA
GGCGGGCCATTTACCGTAAGTTATGTAACGCGGAACTCCATATATGGGCTATGAACTAATGACCCCGTAA
TTGATTACTATTAATAACTAGTCAATAATCAATGTCAACGCGAGCTTTTTGCAAAAGCCTAGGCCTCCAA
AAAAGCCTCCTCACTACTTCTGGAATAGCTCAGAGGCAGAGGCGGCCTCGGCCTCTGCATAAATAAAAAA
AATTAGTCAGCCATG
